>Addgene plasmid #81663 | pDONR223_HTR4_p.Y129H | addgene full sequence | sequence record 166532 | Addgene NGS Result
AGATCAAAGGATCTTCTTGAGATCCTTTTTTTCTGCGCGTAATCTGCTGCTTGCAAACAAAAAAACCACC
GCTACCAGCGGTGGTTTGTTTGCCGGATCAAGAGCTACCAACTCTTTTTCCGAAGGTAACTGGCTTCAGC
AGAGCGCAGATACCAAATACTGTTCTTCTAGTGTAGCCGTAGTTAGGCCACCACTTCAAGAACTCTGTAG
CACCGCCTACATACCTCGCTCTGCTAATCCTGTTACCAGTGGCTGCTGCCAGTGGCGATAAGTCGTGTCT
TACCGGGTTGGACTCAAGACGATAGTTACCGGATAAGGCGCAGCGGTCGGGCTGAACGGGGGGTTCGTGC
ACACAGCCCAGCTTGGAGCGAACGACCTACACCGAACTGAGATACCTACAGCGTGAGCTATGAGAAAGCG
CCACGCTTCCCGAAGGGAGAAAGGCGGACAGGTATCCGGTAAGCGGCAGGGTCGGAACAGGAGAGCGCAC
GAGGGAGCTTCCAGGGGGAAACGCCTGGTATCTTTATAGTCCTGTCGGGTTTCGCCACCTCTGACTTGAG
CGTCGATTTTTGTGATGCTCGTCAGGGGGGCGGAGCCTATGGAAAAACGCCAGCAACGCGGCCTTTTTAC
GGTTCCTGGCCTTTTGCTGGCCTTTTGCTCACATGTTCTTTCCTGCGTTATCCCCTGATTCTGTGGATAA
CCGTATTACCGCCTTTGAGTGAGCTGATACCGCTCGCCGCAGCCGAACGACCGAGCGCAGCGAGTCAGTG
AGCGAGGAAGCGGAAGAGCGCCCAATACGCAAACCGCCTCTCCCCGCGCGTTGGCCGATTCATTAATGCA
GCTGGCACGACAGGTTTCCCGACTGGAAAGCGGGCAGTGAGCGCAACGCAATTAATACGCGTACCGCTAG
CCAGGAAGAGTTTGTAGAAACGCAAAAAGGCCATCCGTCAGGATGGCCTTCTGCTTAGTTTGATGCCTGG
CAGTTTATGGCGGGCGTCCTGCCCGCCACCCTCCGGGCCGTTGCTTCACAACGTTCAAATCCGCTCCCGG
CGGATTTGTCCTACTCAGGAGAGCGTTCACCGACAAACAACAGATAAAACGAAAGGCCCAGTCTTCCGAC
TGAGCCTTTCGTTTTATTTGATGCCTGGCAGTTCCCTACTCTCGCGTTAACGCTAGCATGGATGTTTTCC
CAGTCACGACGTTGTAAAACGACGGCCAGTCTTAAGCTCGGGCCCCAAATAATGATTTTATTTTGACTGA
TAGTGACCTGTTCGTTGCAACAAATTGATGAGCAATGCTTTTTTATAATGCCAACTTTGTACAAAAAAGT
TGGCACCATGGACAAACTTGATGCTAATGTGAGTTCTGAGGAGGGTTTCGGGTCAGTGGAGAAGGTGGTG
CTGCTCACGTTTCTCTCGACGGTTATCCTGATGGCCATCTTGGGGAACCTGCTGGTGATGGTGGCTGTGT
GCTGGGACAGGCAGCTCAGGAAAATAAAAACAAATTATTTCATTGTATCTCTTGCTTTTGCGGATCTGCT
GGTTTCGGTGCTGGTGATGCCCTTTGGTGCCATTGAGCTGGTTCAAGACATCTGGATTTATGGGGAGGTG
TTTTGTCTTGTTCGGACATCTCTGGACGTCCTGCTCACAACGGCATCGATTTTTCACCTGTGCTGCATTT
CTCTGGATAGGTATTACGCCATCTGCTGCCAGCCTTTGGTCCATAGGAACAAGATGACCCCTCTGCGCAT
CGCATTAATGCTGGGAGGCTGCTGGGTCATCCCCACGTTTATTTCTTTTCTCCCTATAATGCAAGGCTGG
AATAACATTGGCATAATTGATTTGATAGAAAAGAGGAAGTTCAACCAGAACTCTAACTCTACGTACTGTG
TCTTCATGGTCAACAAGCCCTACGCCATCACCTGCTCTGTGGTGGCCTTCTACATCCCATTTCTCCTCAT
GGTGCTGGCCTATTACCGCATCTATGTCACAGCTAAGGAGCATGCCCATCAGATCCAGATGTTACAACGG
GCAGGAGCCTCCTCCGAGAGCAGGCCTCAGTCGGCAGACCAGCATAGCACTCATCGCATGAGGACAGAGA
CCAAAGCAGCCAAGACCCTGTGCATCATCATGGGTTGCTTCTGCCTCTGCTGGGCACCATTCTTTGTCAC
CAATATTGTGGATCCTTTCATAGACTACACTGTCCCTGGGCAGGTGTGGACTGCTTTCCTCTGGCTCGGC
TATATCAATTCCGGGTTGAACCCTTTTCTCTACGCCTTCTTGAATAAGTCTTTTAGACGTGCCTTCCTCA
TCATCCTCTGCTGTGATGATGAGCGCTACCGAAGACCTTCCATTCTGGGCCAGACTGTCCCTTGTTCAAC
CACAACCATTAATGGATCCACACATGTACTAAGGGATGCAGTGGAGTGTGGTGGCCAGTGGGAGAGTCAG
TGTCACCCGCCAGCAACTTCTCCTTTGGTGGCTGCTCAGCCCAGTGACACTTAGTTGCCAACTTTCTTGT
ACAAAGTTGGCATTATAAGAAAGCATTGCTTATCAATTTGTTGCAACGAACAGGTCACTATCAGTCAAAA
TAAAATCATTATTTGCCATCCAGCTGATATCCCCTATAGTGAGTCGTATTACATGGTCATAGCTGTTTCC
TGGCAGCTCTGGCCCGTGTCTCAAAATCTCTGATGTTACATTGCACAAGATAAAAATATATCATCATGCC
TCCTCTAGACCAGCCAGGACAGAAATGCCTCGACTTCGCTGCTACCCAAGGTTGCCGGGTGACGCACACC
GTGGAAACGGATGAAGGCACGAACCCAGTGGACATAAGCCTGTTCGGTTCGTAAGCTGTAATGCAAGTAG
CGTATGCGCTCACGCAACTGGTCCAGAACCTTGACCGAACGCAGCGGTGGTAACGGCGCAGTGGCGGTTT
TCATGGCTTGTTATGACTGTTTTTTTGGGGTACAGTCTATGCCTCGGGCATCCAAGCAGCAAGCGCGTTA
CGCCGTGGGTCGATGTTTGATGTTATGGAGCAGCAACGATGTTACGCAGCAGGGCAGTCGCCCTAAAACA
AAGTTAAACATTATGAGGGAAGCGGTGATCGCCGAAGTATCGACTCAACTATCAGAGGTAGTTGGCGTCA
TCGAGCGCCATCTCGAACCGACGTTGCTGGCCGTACATTTGTACGGCTCCGCAGTGGATGGCGGCCTGAA
GCCACACAGTGATATTGATTTGCTGGTTACGGTGACCGTAAGGCTTGATGAAACAACGCGGCGAGCTTTG
ATCAACGACCTTTTGGAAACTTCGGCTTCCCCTGGAGAGAGCGAGATTCTCCGCGCTGTAGAAGTCACCA
TTGTTGTGCACGACGACATCATTCCGTGGCGTTATCCAGCTAAGCGCGAACTGCAATTTGGAGAATGGCA
GCGCAATGACATTCTTGCAGGTATCTTCGAGCCAGCCACGATCGACATTGATCTGGCTATCTTGCTGACA
AAAGCAAGAGAACATAGCGTTGCCTTGGTAGGTCCAGCGGCGGAGGAACTCTTTGATCCGGTTCCTGAAC
AGGATCTATTTGAGGCGCTAAATGAAACCTTAACGCTATGGAACTCGCCGCCCGACTGGGCTGGCGATGA
GCGAAATGTAGTGCTTACGTTGTCCCGCATTTGGTACAGCGCAGTAACCGGCAAAATCGCGCCGAAGGAT
GTCGCTGCCGACTGGGCAATGGAGCGCCTGCCGGCCCAGTATCAGCCCGTCATACTTGAAGCTAGACAGG
CTTATCTTGGACAAGAAGAAGATCGCTTGGCCTCGCGCGCAGATCAGTTGGAAGAATTTGTCCACTACGT
GAAAGGCGAGATCACCAAGGTAGTCGGCAAATAACCCTCGAGCCACCCATGACCAAAATCCCTTAACGTG
AGTTACGCGTCGTTCCACTGAGCGTCAGACCCCGTAGAAA
Features (pLannotate 1.2.2; 12 found; start..end, strand, type, name):
     17..605     +  rep_origin     ori: high-copy-number ColE1/pMB1/pBR322/pUC origin of replication
    788..880     +  CDS            lacI (fragment): lac repressor; lacI; The lac repressor binds to the lac operator to inhibit transcription in E. coli. This inhibition can be relieved by adding lactose or isopropyl-β-D-thiogalactopyranoside (IPTG).
    935..962     -  terminator     rrnB T2 terminator: transcription terminator T2 from the E. coli rrnB gene
   1094..1137    +  terminator     rrnB T1 terminator: Escherichia coli rrnB; transcription terminator T1 from the E. coli rrnB gene
   1184..1220    -  CDS            lacZα (fragment): LacZα fragment of β-galactosidase; lacZ fragment
   1237..1332    +  protein_bind   attL3: mutant version of attL; recombination site for the Gateway® LR reaction LR Clonase™
   1338..2501    +  CDS            HTR4: 5HT4R_HUMAN - Experimental evidence at protein level: Swiss-Prot protein existence level 1. This is one of the several different receptors for 5- hydroxytryptamine (serotonin), a biogenic hormone that functions as a neurotransmitter, a hormone, and a mitogen. The activity of this receptor is mediated by G proteins that stimulate adenylate cyclase. From Homo sapiens (Human).
   2509..2604    -  protein_bind   attL3: mutant version of attL; recombination site for the Gateway® LR reaction LR Clonase™
   2623..2641    -  promoter       T7 promoter: promoter for bacteriophage T7 RNA polymerase
   2831..2854    +  promoter       Pc promoter (fragment): intI1 (promoter lies within the coding sequence); class 1 integron promoter
   3030..3086    +  CDS            GmR (fragment): gentamycin acetyltransferase; aacC1; confers resistance to gentamycin
   3093..3884    +  CDS            SmR: aminoglycoside adenylyltransferase (Murphy, 1985); aadA; confers resistance to spectinomycin and streptomycin
