[The description below was written by a language model from this plasmid's Addgene catalogue record and pLannotate feature annotations shown in this document.]
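Description:
pDONR223_HTR4_p.Y129H is a Gateway entry clone built on the Invitrogen pDONR223 backbone, carrying a variant of the human HTR4 open reading frame. It is a small bacterial plasmid of about 3.96 kb in the sequenced record, maintained at high copy in E. coli through a ColE1/pUC-type origin. Selection is with spectinomycin, conferred by the aadA (SmR) aminoglycoside adenylyltransferase gene. That gene sits downstream of a class 1 integron Pc promoter fragment and a short remnant of a gentamicin resistance gene. The small lacI and lacZα fragments are likewise annotated only as partial sequences, not functional genes. The rrnB T1 and T2 terminators lie upstream of the cloning region and help insulate the insert from read-through transcription.

The payload is the coding sequence of HTR4, the G protein-coupled serotonin 5-HT4 receptor that signals through stimulation of adenylate cyclase, bearing the missense substitution Y129H. The ORF is flanked on both sides by attL-type Gateway recombination sites; the automated annotation labels both as attL3. These sites allow the insert to be moved by an LR Clonase reaction into any compatible destination vector. The clone is in the "closed" configuration, with a stop codon immediately after the insert, so it suits native or N-terminally tagged expression but not C-terminal fusions. No promoter drives the insert in this vector. A T7 promoter lies just outside the downstream att site, oriented toward the insert on the opposite strand.

The plasmid belongs to the Target Accelerator Plasmid Collection. The associated work concerns systematic functional testing of rare cancer-associated variants for oncogenic activity. This clone serves as a transfer-ready source of the mutant allele for building expression constructs.
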