Addgene plasmid #81663: pDONR223_HTR4_p.Y129H
Purpose: Gateway Donor vector containing HTR4, part of the Target Accelerator Plasmid Collection.
Depositing lab: Jesse Boehm & William Hahn & David Root. Depositing organization: Broad Institute. Publication: Systematic Functional Interrogation of Rare Cancer Variants Identifies Oncogenic Alleles. Kim E, Ilic N, Shrestha Y, Zou L, Kamburov A, Zhu C, Yang X, Lubonja R, Tran N, Nguyen C, Lawrence MS, Piccioni F, Bagul M, Doench JG, Chouinard CR, Wu X, Hogstrom L, Natoli T, Tamayo P, Horn H, Corsello SM, Lage K, Root DE, Subramanian A, Golub TR, Getz G, Boehm JS, Hahn WC. Cancer Discov. 2016 Jul;6(7):714-26. doi: 10.1158/2159-8290.CD-16-0160. Epub 2016 May 4. PubMed 27147599.
Backbone
  Vector backbone: pDONR223
  Backbone manufacturer: Invitrogen
  Backbone size w/o insert (bp): 2790
  Vector type: Gateway Entry vector
Growth in bacteria
  Bacterial resistance: Spectinomycin, 50 μg/mL
  Growth temperature: 37°C
  Growth strain: DH5alpha
  Copy number: High Copy
Gene/Insert
  Gene/Insert name: HTR4 (alt name: NM_000870.5)
  Species: H. sapiens (human)
  Mutation: Y129H
  Entrez Gene: HTR4 (a.k.a. 5-HT4, 5-HT4R)
  Promoter: None
  Cloning method: Gateway Cloning
  Sequencing primers: 5′ M13pUC-fwd; 3′ M13-Rev
Terms and licenses: Academic/Nonprofit Terms; Industry Terms: Not Available to Industry
Depositor comments: Closed state: stop codon immediately follows insert
How to cite: pDONR223_HTR4_p.Y129H was a gift from Jesse Boehm & William Hahn & David Root (Addgene plasmid # 81663 ; http://n2t.net/addgene:81663 ; RRID:Addgene_81663)
