>Addgene plasmid #81663 | pDONR223_HTR4_p.Y129H | depositor partial sequence | sequence record 154982 | Insert sequence
ATGGACAAACTTGATGCTAATGTGAGTTCTGAGGAGGGTTTCGGGTCAGTGGAGAAGGTGGTGCTGCTCA
CGTTTCTCTCGACGGTTATCCTGATGGCCATCTTGGGGAACCTGCTGGTGATGGTGGCTGTGTGCTGGGA
CAGGCAGCTCAGGAAAATAAAAACAAATTATTTCATTGTATCTCTTGCTTTTGCGGATCTGCTGGTTTCG
GTGCTGGTGATGCCCTTTGGTGCCATTGAGCTGGTTCAAGACATCTGGATTTATGGGGAGGTGTTTTGTC
TTGTTCGGACATCTCTGGACGTCCTGCTCACAACGGCATCGATTTTTCACCTGTGCTGCATTTCTCTGGA
TAGGTATTACGCCATCTGCTGCCAGCCTTTGGTCCATAGGAACAAGATGACCCCTCTGCGCATCGCATTA
ATGCTGGGAGGCTGCTGGGTCATCCCCACGTTTATTTCTTTTCTCCCTATAATGCAAGGCTGGAATAACA
TTGGCATAATTGATTTGATAGAAAAGAGGAAGTTCAACCAGAACTCTAACTCTACGTACTGTGTCTTCAT
GGTCAACAAGCCCTACGCCATCACCTGCTCTGTGGTGGCCTTCTACATCCCATTTCTCCTCATGGTGCTG
GCCTATTACCGCATCTATGTCACAGCTAAGGAGCATGCCCATCAGATCCAGATGTTACAACGGGCAGGAG
CCTCCTCCGAGAGCAGGCCTCAGTCGGCAGACCAGCATAGCACTCATCGCATGAGGACAGAGACCAAAGC
AGCCAAGACCCTGTGCATCATCATGGGTTGCTTCTGCCTCTGCTGGGCACCATTCTTTGTCACCAATATT
GTGGATCCTTTCATAGACTACACTGTCCCTGGGCAGGTGTGGACTGCTTTCCTCTGGCTCGGCTATATCA
ATTCCGGGTTGAACCCTTTTCTCTACGCCTTCTTGAATAAGTCTTTTAGACGTGCCTTCCTCATCATCCT
CTGCTGTGATGATGAGCGCTACCGAAGACCTTCCATTCTGGGCCAGACTGTCCCTTGTTCAACCACAACC
ATTAATGGATCCACACATGTACTAAGGGATGCAGTGGAGTGTGGTGGCCAGTGGGAGAGTCAGTGTCACC
CGCCAGCAACTTCTCCTTTGGTGGCTGCTCAGCCCAGTGACACT
